>Addgene plasmid #78363 | pNX3b-PK9 | depositor full sequence | sequence record 160585 | pNX3b-PK9 sequence 4634 bps
GACGTCTAAGAAACCATTATTATCATGACATTAACCTATAAAAATAGGCGTATCACGAGGCCCTTTCGTC
TCGCGCGTTTCGGTGATGACGGTGAAAACCTCTGACACATGCAGCTCCCGGAGACGGTCACAGCTTGTCT
GTAAGCGGATGCCGGGAGCAGACAAGCCCGTCAGGGCGCGTCAGCGGGTGTTGGCGGGTGTCGGGGCTGG
CTTAACTATGCGGCATCAGAGCAGATTGTACTGAGAGTGCACCATATGGACATATTGTCGTTAGAACGCG
GCTACAATTAATACATAACCTTATGTATCATACACATACGATTTAGGTGACACTATAGAACGCGGCCGCC
AGCTGAAGCTTCGTACGCTGCAGGTCGACGGATCCCCGGGTTAATTAACGCTAGCGGTAAGCCTATTCCT
AACCCTCTTTTGGGTCTCGATTCTACAGGTGGAAAACCAATCCCCAACCCACTCCTCGGCCTTGACTCAA
CTGGCAAACCCATACCAAATCCTTTACTTGGATTAGATAGTACCTCTAGCGGTAAGCCTATTCCTAACCC
TCTTTTGGGTCTCGATTCTACAGGTGGAAAACCAATCCCCAACCCACTCCTCGGCCTTGACTCAACTGGC
AAACCCATACCAAATCCTTTACTTGGATTAGATAGTACCTCTAGCGGTAAGCCTATTCCTAACCCTCTTT
TGGGTCTCGATTCTACAGGTGGAAAACCAATCCCCAACCCACTCCTCGGCCTTGACTCAACTGGCAAACC
CATACCAAATCCTTTACTTGGATTAGATAGTACCTCTAGATGAGGCGCGCCACTTCTAAATAAGCGAATT
TCTTATGATTTATGATTTTTATTATTAAATAAGTTATAAAAAAAATAAGTGTATACAAATTTTAAAGTGA
CTCTTAGGTTTTAAAACGAAAATTCTTATTCTTGAGTAACTCTTTCCTGTAGGTCAGGTTGCTTTCTCAG
GTATAGTATGAGGTCGCTCTTATTGACCACACCTCTACCGGCAGATCCGCTAGGAGATCTGTTTAGCTTG
CCTCGTCCCCGCCGGGTCACCCGGTCAGCGACATGGAGGCCCAGAATACCCTCCTTGACAGTCTTGACGT
GCGCAGCTCAGGGGCATGATGTGACTGTCGCCCGTACATTTAGCCCATACATCCCCATGTATAATCATTT
GCATCCATACATTTTGATGGCCGCACGGCGCGAAGCAAAAATTACGGCTCCTCGCTGCGGACCTGCGAGC
AGGGAAACGCTCCCCTCACAGACGCGTTGAATTGTCCCCACGCCGCGCCCCTGTAGAGAAATATAAAAGG
TTAGGATTTGCCACTGAGGTTCTTCTTTCATATACTTCCTTTTAAAATCTTGCTAGGATACAGTTCTCAC
ATCACATCCGAACATAAACAACCATGGGTAAAAAGCCTGAACTCACCGCGACGTCTGTCGAGAAGTTTCT
GATCGAAAAGTTCGACAGCGTCTCCGACCTGATGCAGCTCTCGGAGGGCGAAGAATCTCGTGCTTTCAGC
TTCGATGTAGGAGGGCGTGGATATGTCCTGCGGGTAAATAGCTGCGCCGATGGTTTCTACAAAGATCGTT
ATGTTTATCGGCACTTTGCATCGGCCGCGCTCCCGATTCCGGAAGTGCTTGACATTGGGGAATTCAGCGA
GAGCCTGACCTATTGCATCTCCCGCCGTGCACAGGGTGTCACGTTGCAAGACCTGCCTGAAACCGAACTG
CCCGCTGTTCTGCAGCCGGTCGCGGAGGCCATGGATGCGATCGCTGCGGCCGATCTTAGCCAGACGAGCG
GGTTCGGCCCATTCGGACCGCAAGGAATCGGTCAATACACTACATGGCGTGATTTCATATGCGCGATTGC
TGATCCCCATGTGTATCACTGGCAAACTGTGATGGACGACACCGTCAGTGCGTCCGTCGCGCAGGCTCTC
GATGAGCTGATGCTTTGGGCCGAGGACTGCCCCGAAGTCCGGCACCTCATGCACGCGGATTTCGGCTCCA
ACAATGTCCTGACGGACAATGGCCGCATAACAGCGGTCATTGACTGGAGCGAGGCGATGTTCGGGGATTC
CCAATACGAGGTCGCCAACATCTTCTTCTGGAGGCCGTGGTTGGCTTGTATGGAGCAGCAGACGCGCTAC
TTCGAGCGGAGGCATCCGGAGCTTGCAGGATCGCCGCGGCTCCGGGCGTATATGCTCCGCATTGGTCTTG
ACCAACTCTATCAGAGCTTGGTTGACGGCAATTTCGATGATGCAGCTTGGGCGCAGGGTCGATGCGACGC
AATCGTCCGATCCGGAGCCGGGACTGTCGGGCGTACACAAATCGCCCGCAGAAGCGCGGCCGTCTGGACC
GATGGCTGTGTAGAAGTACTCGCCGATAGTGGAAACCGACGCCCCAGCACTCGTCCGAGGGCAAAGGAAT
AATCAGTACTGACAATAAAAAGATTCTTGTTTTCAAGAACTTGTCATTTGTATAGTTTTTTTACATTGTA
GTTGTTCTATTTTAATCAAATGTTAGCGTGATTTATATTTTTTTTCGCCTCGACATCATCTGCCCAGATG
CGAAGTTAAGTGCGCAGAAAGTAATATCATGCGTCAATCGTATGTGAATGCTGGTCGCTATACTGCTGTC
GATTCGATACTAACGCCGCCATCCAGTTTAAACGAGCTCGAATTCTAGGCTTCCTCGCTCACTGACTCGC
TGCGCTCGGTCGTTCGGCTGCGGCGAGCGGTATCAGCTCACTCAAAGGCGGTAATACGGTTATCCACAGA
ATCAGGGGATAACGCAGGAAAGAACATGTGAGCAAAAGGCCAGCAAAAGGCCAGGAACCGTAAAAAGGCC
GCGTTGCTGGCGTTTTTCCATAGGCTCCGCCCCCCTGACGAGCATCACAAAAATCGACGCTCAAGTCAGA
GGTGGCGAAACCCGACAGGACTATAAAGATACCAGGCGTTTCCCCCTGGAAGCTCCCTCGTGCGCTCTCC
TGTTCCGACCCTGCCGCTTACCGGATACCTGTCCGCCTTTCTCCCTTCGGGAAGCGTGGCGCTTTCTCAA
TGCTCACGCTGTAGGTATCTCAGTTCGGTGTAGGTCGTTCGCTCCAAGCTGGGCTGTGTGCACGAACCCC
CCGTTCAGCCCGACCGCTGCGCCTTATCCGGTAACTATCGTCTTGAGTCCAACCCGGTAAGACACGACTT
ATCGCCACTGGCAGCAGCCACTGGTAACAGGATTAGCAGAGCGAGGTATGTAGGCGGTGCTACAGAGTTC
TTGAAGTGGTGGCCTAACTACGGCTACACTAGAAGGACAGTATTTGGTATCTGCGCTCTGCTGAAGCCAG
TTACCTTCGGAAAAAGAGTTGGTAGCTCTTGATCCGGCAAACAAACCACCGCTGGTAGCGGTGGTTTTTT
TGTTTGCAAGCAGCAGATTACGCGCAGAAAAAAAGGATCTCAAGAAGATCCTTTGATCTTTTCTACGGGG
TCTGACGCTCAGTGGAACGAAAACTCACGTTAAGGGATTTTGGTCATGAGATTATCAAAAAGGATCTTCA
CCTAGATCCTTTTAAATTAAAAATGAAGTTTTAAATCAATCTAAAGTATATATGAGTAAACTTGGTCTGA
CAGTTACCAATGCTTAATCAGTGAGGCACCTATCTCAGCGATCTGTCTATTTCGTTCATCCATAGTTGCC
TGACTCCCCGTCGTGTAGATAACTACGATACGGGAGGGCTTACCATCTGGCCCCAGTGCTGCAATGATAC
CGCGAGACCCACGCTCACCGGCTCCAGATTTATCAGCAATAAACCAGCCAGCCGGAAGGGCCGAGCGCAG
AAGTGGTCCTGCAACTTTATCCGCCTCCATCCAGTCTATTAATTGTTGCCGGGAAGCTAGAGTAAGTAGT
TCGCCAGTTAATAGTTTGCGCAACGTTGTTGCCATTGCTACAGGCATCGTGGTGTCACGCTCGTCGTTTG
GTATGGCTTCATTCAGCTCCGGTTCCCAACGATCAAGGCGAGTTACATGATCCCCCATGTTGTGCAAAAA
AGCGGTTAGCTCCTTCGGTCCTCCGATCGTTGTCAGAAGTAAGTTGGCCGCAGTGTTATCACTCATGGTT
ATGGCAGCACTGCATAATTCTCTTACTGTCATGCCATCCGTAAGATGCTTTTCTGTGACTGGTGAGTACT
CAACCAAGTCATTCTGAGAATAGTGTATGCGGCGACCGAGTTGCTCTTGCCCGGCGTCAATACGGGATAA
TACCGCGCCACATAGCAGAACTTTAAAAGTGCTCATCATTGGAAAACGTTCTTCGGGGCGAAAACTCTCA
AGGATCTTACCGCTGTTGAGATCCAGTTCGATGTAACCCACTCGTGCACCCAACTGATCTTCAGCATCTT
TTACTTTCACCAGCGTTTCTGGGTGAGCAAAAACAGGAAGGCAAAATGCCGCAAAAAAGGGAATAAGGGC
GACACGGAAATGTTGAATACTCATACTCTTCCTTTTTCAATATTATTGAAGCATTTATCAGGGTTATTGT
CTCATGAGCGGATACATATTTGAATGTATTTAGAAAAATAAACAAATAGGGGTTCCGCGCACATTTCCCC
GAAAAGTGCCACCT
Features (pLannotate 1.2.2; 8 found; start..end, strand, type, name):
     70..105     +  CDS            rop (fragment): Rop protein, which maintains plasmids at low copy number; rop
    207..258     +  misc_feature   bom (fragment): basis of mobility region from pBR322
    321..339     +  promoter       SP6 promoter: promoter for bacteriophage SP6 RNA polymerase
    834..1021    +  terminator     ADH1 terminator: S. cerevisiae ADH1; transcription terminator for the S. cerevisiae alcohol dehydrogenase 1 (ADH1) gene
   1080..2655    +  gene           hphMX6: yeast selectable marker conferring hygromycin resistance
   2885..3473    -  rep_origin     ori: high-copy-number ColE1/pMB1/pBR322/pUC origin of replication
   3644..4504    -  CDS            AmpR: β-lactamase; bla; confers resistance to ampicillin, carbenicillin, and related antibiotics
   4505..4609    -  promoter       AmpR promoter: bla
