[The description below was written by a language model from this plasmid's Addgene catalogue record and pLannotate feature annotations shown in this document.]
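Description:
pNX3b-PK9 is a fission yeast epitope-tagging template plasmid built on the pFA6a-hygMX6 backbone. It is an *E. coli* plasmid rather than a yeast-replicating vector: the feature table shows a high-copy ColE1/pUC-type origin and a β-lactamase gene with its own promoter for ampicillin selection, but no yeast origin or centromere. Short remnants of the pBR322 rop and bom regions and an SP6 promoter are also annotated, all carried over from the parental backbone.

The payload is a tagging module made of two parts. The first is a 9xPK tag, nine tandem copies of the PK (V5) epitope. It is listed in the catalogue entry but was not picked up as a feature by the automated annotation; it presumably occupies the unannotated stretch between the SP6 promoter and the *S. cerevisiae* ADH1 terminator, although the record does not give its coordinates. The ADH1 terminator provides transcription termination for a gene fused to the tag. Immediately downstream is the hphMX6 (hygMX6) cassette, a self-contained selectable marker that confers hygromycin resistance in yeast.

Plasmids of the pFA6a family are normally used as PCR templates. The tag–terminator–marker block is amplified with primers carrying homology to a chosen locus and integrated by homologous recombination, so that the endogenous protein gains a C-terminal epitope and transformants can be selected on hygromycin. The record gives the purpose only as fission yeast epitope tagging, and the associated work concerns sequential and counter-selectable cassettes for *S. pombe*. The multimerised PK tag allows the tagged protein to be detected or immunoprecipitated with anti-V5 antibodies.
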