Addgene plasmid #78363: pNX3b-PK9
Purpose: fission yeast epitope tagging
Depositing lab: Kazunori Tomita. Depositing organization: University College London. Publication: Sequential and counter-selectable cassettes for fission yeast. Amelina H, Moiseeva V, Collopy LC, Pearson SR, Armstrong CA, Tomita K. BMC Biotechnol. 2016 Nov 8;16(1):76. 10.1186/s12896-016-0307-4 PubMed 27825338.
Backbone
  Vector backbone: pFA6a-hygMX6
  Selectable markers: Hygromycin
Growth in bacteria
  Bacterial resistance: Ampicillin, 100 μg/mL
  Growth temperature: 37°C
  Growth strain: DH5alpha
  Copy number: High Copy
Gene/Insert 1
  Gene/Insert name: 9xPK (alt name: V5)
Gene/Insert 2
  Gene/Insert name: hygMX6 (alt name: hphMX6)
  Species: S. cerevisiae (budding yeast), S. pombe (fission yeast)
Terms and licenses: Academic/Nonprofit Terms; Industry Terms: Not Available to Industry
How to cite: pNX3b-PK9 was a gift from Kazunori Tomita (Addgene plasmid # 78363 ; http://n2t.net/addgene:78363 ; RRID:Addgene_78363)
