>Addgene plasmid #78363 | pNX3b-PK9 | addgene partial sequence | sequence record 149586 | SP6 5'-ATTTAGGTGACACTATAG-3'
GTACGCTGCAGGTCGACGGATCCCCGGGTTAATTAACGCTAGCGGTAAGCCTATTCCTAACCCTCTTTTG
GGTCTCGATTCTACAGGTGGAAAACCAATCCCCAACCCACTCCTCGGCCTTGACTCAACTGGCAAACCCA
TACCAAATCCTTTACTTGGATTAGATAGTACCTCTAGCGGTAAGCCTATTCCTAACCCTCTTTTGGGTCT
CGATTCTACAGGTGGAAAACCAATCCCCAACCCACTCCTCGGCCTTGACTCAACTGGCAAACCCATACCA
AATCCTTTACTTGGATTAGATAGTACCTCTAGCGGTAAGCCTATTCCTAACCCTCTTTTGGGTCTCGATT
CTACAGGTGGAAAACCAATCCCCAACCCACTCCTCGGCCTTGACTCAACTGGCAAACCCATACCAAATCC
TTTACTTGGATTAGATAGTACCTCTAGATGAGGCGCGCCACTTCTAAATAAGCGAATTTCTTATGATTTA
TGATTTTTATTATTAAATAAGTTATAAAAAAAATAAGTGTATACAAATTTTAAAGTGACTCTTAGGTTTT
AAAACGAAAATTCTTATTCTTGAGTAACTCTTTCCTGTAGGTCAGGTTGCTTTCTCAGGTATAGTATGAG
GTCGCTCTTATTGACCACACCTCTACCGGCAGATCCGCTAGGAGATCTGTTTAGCTTGCCTCGTCCCCGC
CGGGTCACCCGGTCAGCGACATGGAGGCCCAGAATACCCTCCTTGACAGTCTTGACGTGCGCAGCTCAGG
GGCATGATGTGACTGTCGCCCGTACATTTAGCCCATACATCCCCATGTATAATCATTTGCATCCATACAT
TTTGATGGCCGCACGGCGCGAAGCAAAAATTACGGCTCCTCGCTGCGGACCTGCGAGCAGGGAAACGCTC
CCCTCACAGACGCGTTGAATTGTCCCCACGCCGCGCCCCTGTAGAGAAATATAAAAGGTTAGGATTTGCC
ACTGAGGTTCTTCTTTCATATACTTCCTTTTAAAATCTTGCTAGGA
