>Addgene plasmid #78363 | pNX3b-PK9 | addgene partial sequence | sequence record 149589 | L4440 5'-AGCGAGTCAGTGAGCGAG-3'
CTGGATGGCGGCGTTAGTATCGAATCGACAGCAGTATAGCGACCAGCATTCACATACGATTGACGCATGA
TATTACTTTCTGCGCACTTAACTTCGCATCTGGGCAGATGATGTCGAGGCGAAAAAAAATATAAATCACG
CTAACATTTGATTAAAATAGAACAACTACAATGTAAAAAAACTATACAAATGACAAGTTCTTGAAAACAA
GAATCTTTTTATTGTCAGTACTGATTATTCCTTTGCCCTCGGACGAGTGCTGGGGCGTCGGTTTCCACTA
TCGGCGAGTACTTCTACACAGCCATCGGTCCAGACGGCCGCGCTTCTGCGGGCGATTTGTGTACGCCCGA
CAGTCCCGGCTCCGGATCGGACGATTGCGTCGCATCGACCCTGCGCCCAAGCTGCATCATCGAAATTGCC
GTCAACCAAGCTCTGATAGAGTTGGTCAAGACCAATGCGGAGCATATACGCCCGGAGCCGCGGCGATCCT
GCAAGCTCCGGATGCCTCCGCTCGAAGTAGCGCGTCTGCTGCTCCATACAAGCCAACCACGGCCTCCAGA
AGAAGATGTTGGCGACCTCGTATTGGGAATCCCCGAACATCGCCTCGCTCCAGTCAATGACCGCTGTTAT
GCGGCCATTGTCCGTCAGGACATTGTTGGAGCCGAAATCCGCGTGCATGAGGTGCCGGACTTCGGGGCAG
TCCTCGGCCCAAAGCATCAGCTCATCGAGAGCCTGCGCGACGGACGCACTGACGGTGTCGTCCATCACAG
TTTGCCAGTGATACACATGGGGATCAGCAATCGCGCATATGAAATCACGCCATGTAGTGTATTGACCGAT
TCCTTGCGGTCCGAATGGGCCGAACCCGCTCGTCTGGCTAAGATCGGCCGCAGCGATCGCATCCATGGCC
TCCGCGACCGGCTGCAGAACAGCGGGCAGTTCGGTTTCAGGCAGGTCTTGCAACGTGACACCCTG
